Addgene plasmid #73326: pJK266
Purpose: Produces Janthinobacterium lividum violacein biosynthesis protein VioD with a N-terminal His6 tag
Depositing lab: T. J. Kappock. Depositing organization: Washington University in Saint Louis.
Backbone
  Vector backbone: pET28a
  Backbone size w/o insert (bp): 5369
  Total vector size (bp): 6413
  Vector type: Bacterial Expression
Growth in bacteria
  Bacterial resistance: Kanamycin, 50 μg/mL
  Growth temperature: 37°C
  Growth strain: DH5alpha
  Copy number: Unknown
Gene/Insert
  Gene/Insert name: violacein biosynthesis protein VioD (alt names: vioD; probable tryptophan hydroxylase VioD)
  Species: Janthinobacterium lividum
  GenBank ID: AAZ39194.1
  Promoter: T7
  Tag / fusion protein: His6 (N terminal on backbone)
  Cloning method: Restriction Enzyme; 5′ cloning site NdeI (not destroyed); 3′ cloning site XhoI (not destroyed)
  Sequencing primers: 5′ T7 promoter; 3′ T7 terminator
Terms and licenses: Academic/Nonprofit Terms; Industry Terms: Not Available to Industry
How to cite: pJK266 was a gift from T. J. Kappock (Addgene plasmid # 73326 ; http://n2t.net/addgene:73326 ; RRID:Addgene_73326)
