[The description below was written by a language model from this plasmid's Addgene catalogue record and pLannotate feature annotations shown in this document.]
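Description:
pJK266 is a bacterial expression plasmid built on the pET28a backbone (6,413 bp in total) for producing the violacein biosynthesis protein VioD from Janthinobacterium lividum with an N-terminal His6 tag. It is propagated in E. coli under kanamycin selection through an aminoglycoside phosphotransferase (KanR) gene. Replication relies on a pBR322/ColE1-type origin accompanied by the bom site and the rop gene, which moderates copy number. An f1 phage origin is also present. The short tetracycline-resistance, AmpR promoter and CAP-site hits in the annotation appear to be backbone remnants rather than functional elements.

The vioD coding sequence was inserted between the NdeI and XhoI sites, both of which are retained. This places it downstream of the T7 promoter, a lac operator and the T7 gene 10 ribosome binding site, and upstream of the T7 terminator. The plasmid-borne lacI gene supplies the repressor, so transcription stays off until it is induced with IPTG in a host that provides T7 RNA polymerase. The backbone-encoded leader adds the His6 tag, which the software labels as a capTEV fragment, followed by a thrombin cleavage site. The protein can therefore be purified by metal affinity and the tag removed afterwards. A second His-tag sequence from the backbone lies just after the insert; the record lists only the N-terminal tag and does not say whether the downstream one is translated. The automated annotation matched the insert to the Chromobacterium violaceum VioD homologue, described as oxygenating protodeoxyviolaceinate to form proviolacein, whereas the catalogue gives J. lividum as the source. The construct is suited to making recombinant VioD for purification and characterisation.
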