Features (pLannotate 1.2.2; 21 found; start..end, strand, type, name):
     12..467     +  rep_origin     f1 ori (sequence partly withheld): f1 bacteriophage origin of replication; arrow indicates direction of (+) strand synthesis
    494..551     +  promoter       AmpR promoter (fragment): bla
    560..1375    -  CDS            KanR: aminoglycoside phosphotransferase; aph(3')-Ia; confers resistance to kanamycin in bacteria or G418 (Geneticin®) in eukaryotes
   1497..2085    +  rep_origin     ori: high-copy-number ColE1/pMB1/pBR322/pUC origin of replication
   2271..2413    -  misc_feature   bom: basis of mobility region from pBR322
   2515..2706    -  CDS            rop: Rop protein, which maintains plasmids at low copy number; rop
   2723..3103    +  CDS            YPB1_ECOLX: Protein predicted: Swiss-Prot protein existence level 4. From Escherichia coli.
   3175..3466    -  CDS            TcR (fragment): tetracycline efflux protein; tet; confers resistance to tetracycline
   3481..3502    -  protein_bind   CAP binding site: CAP binding activates transcription in the presence of cAMP. E. coli catabolite activator protein
   3515..4597    -  CDS            lacI: lac repressor; lacI; The lac repressor binds to the lac operator to inhibit transcription in E. coli. This inhibition can be relieved by adding lactose or isopropyl-β-D-thiogalactopyranoside (IPTG).
   4598..4675    -  promoter       lacI promoter: lacI
   4683..4962    -  CDS            TcR (fragment): tetracycline efflux protein; tet; confers resistance to tetracycline
   4984..5002    +  promoter       T7 promoter: promoter for bacteriophage T7 RNA polymerase
   5003..5027    +  protein_bind   lac operator: The lac repressor binds to the lac operator to inhibit transcription in E. coli. This inhibition can be relieved by adding lactose or isopropyl-β-D-thiogalactopyranoside (IPTG). lac repressor encoded by lacI
   5042..5064    +  RBS            RBS: efficient ribosome binding site from bacteriophage T7 gene 10 (Olins and Rangwala, 1989)
   5083..5099    +  CDS            capTEV™ (fragment): composite tag for in vivo biotinylation, TEV protease cleavage, and 6xHis tagging
   5110..5127    +  CDS            thrombin site: thrombin recognition and cleavage site
   5131..6246    +  CDS            vioD: VIOD_CHRVO - Experimental evidence at protein level: Swiss-Prot protein existence level 1. Catalyzes the oxygenation of the 6-position of protodeoxyviolaceinate to form proviolacein. From Chromobacterium violaceum (strain ATCC 12472 / DSM 30191 / JCM 1249 / NBRC 12614 / NCIMB 9131 / NCTC 9757).
   6257..6274    +  CDS            9xHis (fragment): 9xHis affinity tag
   6284..6333    +  CDS            SET1 (fragment): solubility-enhancement tag derived from T7 phage gene 10B
   6341..6388    +  terminator     T7 terminator: transcription terminator for bacteriophage T7 RNA polymerase
>Addgene plasmid #73326 | pJK266 | depositor full sequence | sequence record 135034 | pJK266 sequence 6413 bps
TGGCGAATGGG
[124 nt withheld, positions 12-135]
C
[91 nt withheld, positions 137-227]
A
[49 nt withheld, positions 229-277]
CCTTTGACGTTGGAGTCCACGTTCTTT
[37 nt withheld, positions 305-341]
ACCCTATCTCGGTCTATTCTTTTGATTTATAAGGGATTTTGCCGATTTCGGCCTATTGGTTAAAAAATGA
GCTGATTTAACAAAAATTTAACGCGAATTTTAACAAAATATTAACGTTTACAATTTCAGGTGGCACTTTT
CGGGGAAATGTGCGCGGAACCCCTATTTGTTTATTTTTCTAAATACATTCAAATATGTATCCGCTCATGA
ATTAATTCTTAGAAAAACTCATCGAGCATCAAATGAAACTGCAATTTATTCATATCAGGATTATCAATAC
CATATTTTTGAAAAAGCCGTTTCTGTAATGAAGGAGAAAACTCACCGAGGCAGTTCCATAGGATGGCAAG
ATCCTGGTATCGGTCTGCGATTCCGACTCGTCCAACATCAATACAACCTATTAATTTCCCCTCGTCAAAA
ATAAGGTTATCAAGTGAGAAATCACCATGAGTGACGACTGAATCCGGTGAGAATGGCAAAAGTTTATGCA
TTTCTTTCCAGACTTGTTCAACAGGCCAGCCATTACGCTCGTCATCAAAATCACTCGCATCAACCAAACC
GTTATTCATTCGTGATTGCGCCTGAGCGAGACGAAATACGCGATCGCTGTTAAAAGGACAATTACAAACA
GGAATCGAATGCAACCGGCGCAGGAACACTGCCAGCGCATCAACAATATTTTCACCTGAATCAGGATATT
CTTCTAATACCTGGAATGCTGTTTTCCCGGGGATCGCAGTGGTGAGTAACCATGCATCATCAGGAGTACG
GATAAAATGCTTGATGGTCGGAAGAGGCATAAATTCCGTCAGCCAGTTTAGTCTGACCATCTCATCTGTA
ACATCATTGGCAACGCTACCTTTGCCATGTTTCAGAAACAACTCTGGCGCATCGGGCTTCCCATACAATC
GATAGATTGTCGCACCTGATTGCCCGACATTATCGCGAGCCCATTTATACCCATATAAATCAGCATCCAT
GTTGGAATTTAATCGCGGCCTAGAGCAAGACGTTTCCCGTTGAATATGGCTCATAACACCCCTTGTATTA
CTGTTTATGTAAGCAGACAGTTTTATTGTTCATGACCAAAATCCCTTAACGTGAGTTTTCGTTCCACTGA
GCGTCAGACCCCGTAGAAAAGATCAAAGGATCTTCTTGAGATCCTTTTTTTCTGCGCGTAATCTGCTGCT
TGCAAACAAAAAAACCACCGCTACCAGCGGTGGTTTGTTTGCCGGATCAAGAGCTACCAACTCTTTTTCC
GAAGGTAACTGGCTTCAGCAGAGCGCAGATACCAAATACTGTCCTTCTAGTGTAGCCGTAGTTAGGCCAC
CACTTCAAGAACTCTGTAGCACCGCCTACATACCTCGCTCTGCTAATCCTGTTACCAGTGGCTGCTGCCA
GTGGCGATAAGTCGTGTCTTACCGGGTTGGACTCAAGACGATAGTTACCGGATAAGGCGCAGCGGTCGGG
CTGAACGGGGGGTTCGTGCACACAGCCCAGCTTGGAGCGAACGACCTACACCGAACTGAGATACCTACAG
CGTGAGCTATGAGAAAGCGCCACGCTTCCCGAAGGGAGAAAGGCGGACAGGTATCCGGTAAGCGGCAGGG
TCGGAACAGGAGAGCGCACGAGGGAGCTTCCAGGGGGAAACGCCTGGTATCTTTATAGTCCTGTCGGGTT
TCGCCACCTCTGACTTGAGCGTCGATTTTTGTGATGCTCGTCAGGGGGGCGGAGCCTATGGAAAAACGCC
AGCAACGCGGCCTTTTTACGGTTCCTGGCCTTTTGCTGGCCTTTTGCTCACATGTTCTTTCCTGCGTTAT
CCCCTGATTCTGTGGATAACCGTATTACCGCCTTTGAGTGAGCTGATACCGCTCGCCGCAGCCGAACGAC
CGAGCGCAGCGAGTCAGTGAGCGAGGAAGCGGAAGAGCGCCTGATGCGGTATTTTCTCCTTACGCATCTG
TGCGGTATTTCACACCGCATATATGGTGCACTCTCAGTACAATCTGCTCTGATGCCGCATAGTTAAGCCA
GTATACACTCCGCTATCGCTACGTGACTGGGTCATGGCTGCGCCCCGACACCCGCCAACACCCGCTGACG
CGCCCTGACGGGCTTGTCTGCTCCCGGCATCCGCTTACAGACAAGCTGTGACCGTCTCCGGGAGCTGCAT
GTGTCAGAGGTTTTCACCGTCATCACCGAAACGCGCGAGGCAGCTGCGGTAAAGCTCATCAGCGTGGTCG
TGAAGCGATTCACAGATGTCTGCCTGTTCATCCGCGTCCAGCTCGTTGAGTTTCTCCAGAAGCGTTAATG
TCTGGCTTCTGATAAAGCGGGCCATGTTAAGGGCGGTTTTTTCCTGTTTGGTCACTGATGCCTCCGTGTA
AGGGGGATTTCTGTTCATGGGGGTAATGATACCGATGAAACGAGAGAGGATGCTCACGATACGGGTTACT
GATGATGAACATGCCCGGTTACTGGAACGTTGTGAGGGTAAACAACTGGCGGTATGGATGCGGCGGGACC
AGAGAAAAATCACTCAGGGTCAATGCCAGCGCTTCGTTAATACAGATGTAGGTGTTCCACAGGGTAGCCA
GCAGCATCCTGCGATGCAGATCCGGAACATAATGGTGCAGGGCGCTGACTTCCGCGTTTCCAGACTTTAC
GAAACACGGAAACCGAAGACCATTCATGTTGTTGCTCAGGTCGCAGACGTTTTGCAGCAGCAGTCGCTTC
ACGTTCGCTCGCGTATCGGTGATTCATTCTGCTAACCAGTAAGGCAACCCCGCCAGCCTAGCCGGGTCCT
CAACGACAGGAGCACGATCATGCGCACCCGTGGGGCCGCCATGCCGGCGATAATGGCCTGCTTCTCGCCG
AAACGTTTGGTGGCGGGACCAGTGACGAAGGCTTGAGCGAGGGCGTGCAAGATTCCGAATACCGCAAGCG
ACAGGCCGATCATCGTCGCGCTCCAGCGAAAGCGGTCCTCGCCGAAAATGACCCAGAGCGCTGCCGGCAC
CTGTCCTACGAGTTGCATGATAAAGAAGACAGTCATAAGTGCGGCGACGATAGTCATGCCCCGCGCCCAC
CGGAAGGAGCTGACTGGGTTGAAGGCTCTCAAGGGCATCGGTCGAGATCCCGGTGCCTAATGAGTGAGCT
AACTTACATTAATTGCGTTGCGCTCACTGCCCGCTTTCCAGTCGGGAAACCTGTCGTGCCAGCTGCATTA
ATGAATCGGCCAACGCGCGGGGAGAGGCGGTTTGCGTATTGGGCGCCAGGGTGGTTTTTCTTTTCACCAG
TGAGACGGGCAACAGCTGATTGCCCTTCACCGCCTGGCCCTGAGAGAGTTGCAGCAAGCGGTCCACGCTG
GTTTGCCCCAGCAGGCGAAAATCCTGTTTGATGGTGGTTAACGGCGGGATATAACATGAGCTGTCTTCGG
TATCGTCGTATCCCACTACCGAGATATCCGCACCAACGCGCAGCCCGGACTCGGTAATGGCGCGCATTGC
GCCCAGCGCCATCTGATCGTTGGCAACCAGCATCGCAGTGGGAACGATGCCCTCATTCAGCATTTGCATG
GTTTGTTGAAAACCGGACATGGCACTCCAGTCGCCTTCCCGTTCCGCTATCGGCTGAATTTGATTGCGAG
TGAGATATTTATGCCAGCCAGCCAGACGCAGACGCGCCGAGACAGAACTTAATGGGCCCGCTAACAGCGC
GATTTGCTGGTGACCCAATGCGACCAGATGCTCCACGCCCAGTCGCGTACCGTCTTCATGGGAGAAAATA
ATACTGTTGATGGGTGTCTGGTCAGAGACATCAAGAAATAACGCCGGAACATTAGTGCAGGCAGCTTCCA
CAGCAATGGCATCCTGGTCATCCAGCGGATAGTTAATGATCAGCCCACTGACGCGTTGCGCGAGAAGATT
GTGCACCGCCGCTTTACAGGCTTCGACGCCGCTTCGTTCTACCATCGACACCACCACGCTGGCACCCAGT
TGATCGGCGCGAGATTTAATCGCCGCGACAATTTGCGACGGCGCGTGCAGGGCCAGACTGGAGGTGGCAA
CGCCAATCAGCAACGACTGTTTGCCCGCCAGTTGTTGTGCCACGCGGTTGGGAATGTAATTCAGCTCCGC
CATCGCCGCTTCCACTTTTTCCCGCGTTTTCGCAGAAACGTGGCTGGCCTGGTTCACCACGCGGGAAACG
GTCTGATAAGAGACACCGGCATACTCTGCGACATCGTATAACGTTACTGGTTTCACATTCACCACCCTGA
ATTGACTCTCTTCCGGGCGCTATCATGCCATACCGCGAAAGGTTTTGCGCCATTCGATGGTGTCCGGGAT
CTCGACGCTCTCCCTTATGCGACTCCTGCATTAGGAAGCAGCCCAGTAGTAGGTTGAGGCCGTTGAGCAC
CGCCGCCGCAAGGAATGGTGCATGCAAGGAGATGGCGCCCAACAGTCCCCCGGCCACGGGGCCTGCCACC
ATACCCACGCCGAAACAAGCGCTCATGAGCCCGAAGTGGCGAGCCCGATCTTCCCCATCGGTGATGTCGG
CGATATAGGCGCCAGCAACCGCACCTGTGGCGCCGGTGATGCCGGCCACGATGCGTCCGGCGTAGAGGAT
CGAGATCTCGATCCCGCGAAATTAATACGACTCACTATAGGGGAATTGTGAGCGGATAACAATTCCCCTC
TAGAAATAATTTTGTTTAACTTTAAGAAGGAGATATACCATGGGCAGCAGCCATCATCATCATCATCACA
GCAGCGGCCTGGTGCCGCGCGGCAGCCATATGAAAATTCTCGTCATCGGCGCAGGCCCCGCAGGACTGCT
CTTTGCCAGTCAAATGAAACAGGCCCAGCCCGGCTGGGATATCAGCATTACGGAAAAAAACACCCCGGAA
GAAGTGCTGGGCTGGGGCGTGGTGCTGCCGGGGCGGCCGCCGCGCCATCCCGCCAATCCGCTCTCCTACC
TGGAGCAGTCTGAACGGCTCAATCCGCAGTTCCTGGAAGAATTCAAGCTCGTGCATCACGACCAGCCCAA
CCTGATGAGCACCGGCGTTACCCTGTGCGGCGTCGGACGCCAGGCCCTGGTGCAGGCACTGCGCGCCAAG
TGCGTGGCGGCCGGCATCGCCATCCGTTACGAAACGCCGCCGGCGGACAAGGCGCAGCTGGAAGCCGAGT
ACGACCTGGTGGTGGTATCGAATGGCGTCAATTACAAATCGCTGGAGTTGCCGCCAGCACTGGCGCCACA
CATCGATTTCGGCCGCAACAAATACATCTGGTACGGCACCACCCAGCTGTTCGACCAGATGAACCTGGTG
TTCCGCAGCAATGAGCACGGCATATTCATCGGCCATGCCTACAAATACTCGGACACGATGAGCACCTTTA
TCGTCGAATGCAGCGAAGAGACGTACGCCAGGGCCGGGCTGGAGGCGCTGTCCGAGCGCGATGCCGCCGC
GTACATCGCCAAAACGTTCAAGGCCGAACTCGGTGAGCATGGACTGCAGAGCCAACCGGGCCAGGGCTGG
CGCAACTTCATGACCCTCAGCCACGACCAGGCCTGCGACGGCAAGTTCGTCCTGCTCGGCGATGCGCTGC
AATCGGGGCATTTTTCCATCGGCCATGGCACCACCATGGCGGTGGTGGTCGCCCTGCTGTTGGTCAAAAT
CCTCAATACCGAAGACGGCAAGGCCGCCGCACTGGACAGTTTCAATGCGCGTGCCGTGCCCCTGGTGCAA
TTGTTCAAGGAGCACGCCAACAACAGCCGCCTGTGGTTTGAAAGCGTGGGCGAACGTATCGAACTGAGCA
ATGAAGAGCTGACCGCCAGCTTCGACGCCCGCCGCAAGGACTTGCCGTCGCTACAAGAAGCGCTGATGGC
CAGCCTCGGCTACGCGCTGGGCCGCTAAGCTCGAGCACCACCACCACCACCACTGAGATCCGGCTGCTAA
CAAAGCCCGAAAGGAAGCTGAGTTGGCTGCTGCCACCGCTGAGCAATAACTAGCATAACCCCTTGGGGCC
TCTAAACGGGTCTTGAGGGGTTTTTTGCTGAAAGGAGGAACTATATCCGGAT
