>Addgene plasmid #73326 | pJK266 | addgene partial sequence | sequence record 138194 | T7 5'-TAATACGACTCACTATAGGG-3'
TTTTGTTTAACTTTAAGAAGGAGATATACCATGGGCAGCAGCCATCATCATCATCATCACAGCAGCGGCC
TGGTGCCGCGCGGCAGCCATATGAAAATTCTCGTCATCGGCGCAGGCCCCGCAGGACTGCTCTTTGCCAG
TCAAATGAAACAGGCCCAGCCCGGCTGGGATATCAGCATTACGGAAAAAAACACCCCGGAAGAAGTGCTG
GGCTGGGGCGTGGTGCTGCCGGGGCGGCCGCCGCGCCATCCCGCCAATCCGCTCTCCTACCTGGAGCAGT
CTGAACGGCTCAATCCGCAGTTCCTGGAAGAATTCAAGCTCGTGCATCACGACCAGCCCAACCTGATGAG
CACCGGCGTTACCCTGTGCGGCGTCGGACGCCAGGCCCTGGTGCAGGCACTGCGCGCCAAGTGCGTGGCG
GCCGGCATCGCCATCCGTTACGAAACGCCGCCGGCGGACAAGGCGCAGCTGGAAGCCGAGTACGACCTGG
TGGTGGTATCGAATGGCGTCAATTACAAATCGCTGGAGTTGCCGCCAGCACTGGCGCCACACATCGATTT
CGGCCGCAACAAATACATCTGGTACGGCACCACCCAGCTGTTCGACCAGATGAACCTGGTGTTCCGCAGC
AATGAGCACGGCATATTCATCGGCCATGCCTACAAATACTCGGACACGATGAGCACCTTTATCGTCGAAT
GCAGCGAAGAGACGTACGCCAGGGCCGGGCTGGAGGCGCTGTCCGAGCGCGATGCCGCCGCGTACATCGC
CAAAACGTTCAAGGCCGAACTCGGTGAGCATGGACTGCAGAGCCAACCGGGCCAGGGCTGGCGCAACTTC
ATGACCCTCAGCCACGACCAGGCCTGCGACGGCAAGTTCGTCCTGCTCGGCGATGCGCTGCAATCGGGGC
ATTTTTCCATCGGCCATGGCACCACCATGGCGGTGGTGGTCGCCCTGCTGTTGGTCAAAATCCTCAATAC
CGAAGACGGCAAGGCCGCCGCACTGGACAGTTTCAATGCGCGTGCCGTGCCCCTGGTGCAA
