>Addgene plasmid #73326 | pJK266 | addgene partial sequence | sequence record 138195 | T7term 5'-GCTAGTTATTGCTCAGCGG-3'
TTTGTTAGCAGCCGGATCTCAGTGGTGGTGGTGGTGGTGCTCGAGCTTAGCGGCCCAGCGCGTAGCCGAG
GCTGGCCATCAGCGCTTCTTGTAGCGACGGCAAGTCCTTGCGGCGGGCGTCGAAGCTGGCGGTCAGCTCT
TCATTGCTCAGTTCGATACGTTCGCCCACGCTTTCAAACCACAGGCGGCTGTTGTTGGCGTGCTCCTTGA
ACAATTGCACCAGGGGCACGGCACGCGCATTGAAACTGTCCAGTGCGGCGGCCTTGCCGTCTTCGGTATT
GAGGATTTTGACCAACAGCAGGGCGACCACCACCGCCATGGTGGTGCCATGGCCGATGGAAAAATGCCCC
GATTGCAGCGCATCGCCGAGCAGGACGAACTTGCCGTCGCAGGCCTGGTCGTGGCTGAGGGTCATGAAGT
TGCGCCAGCCCTGGCCCGGTTGGCTCTGCAGTCCATGCTCACCGAGTTCGGCCTTGAACGTTTTGGCGAT
GTACGCGGCGGCATCGCGCTCGGACAGCGCCTCCAGCCCGGCCCTGGCGTACGTCTCTTCGCTGCATTCG
ACGATAAAGGTGCTCATCGTGTCCGAGTATTTGTAGGCATGGCCGATGAATATGCCGTGCTCATTGCTGC
GGAACACCAGGTTCATCTGGTCGAACAGCTGGGTGGTGCCGTACCAGATGTATTTGTTGCGGCCGAAATC
GATGTGTGGCGCCAGTGCTGGCGGCAACTCCAGCGATTTGTAATTGACGCCATTCGATACCACCACCAGG
TCGTACTCGGCTTCCAGCTGCGCCTTGTCCGCCGGCGGCGTTTCGTAACGGATGGCGATGCCGGCCGCCA
CGCACTTGGCGCGCAGTGCCTGCACCAGGGCCTGGCGTCCGACGCCGCACAGGGTAACGCCGGTGCTCAT
CAGGTTGGGCTGG
